>Addgene plasmid #234815 | pCB092 FoMV-sgMgCh | addgene full sequence | sequence record 471953 | Addgene NGS Result
AAAAAAAAAAAAAAAAAACCTGGATCCTAGGTTCACAAAGTGTCATCGATAGCTCGAATTTCCCCGATCG
TTCAAACATTTGGCAATAAAGTTTCTTAAGATTGAATCCTGTTGCCGGTCTTGCGATGATTATCATATAA
TTTCTGTTGAATTACGTTAAGCATGTAATAATTAACATGTAATGCATGACGTTATTTATGAGATGGGTTT
TTATGATTAGAGTCCCGCAATTATACATTTAATACGCGATAGAAAACAAAATATAGCGCGCAAACTAGGA
TAAATTATCGCGCGCGGTGTCATCTATGTTACTAGATCGGGAAACTATCAGTGTTTGACAGGATATATTG
GCGGGTAAACCTAAGAGAAAAGAGCGTTTATTAGAATAATCGGATATTTAAAAGGGCGTGAAAAGGTTTA
TCCGTTCGTCCATTTGTATGTGCATGCCAACCACAGGGTTCCCCTCGGGATCAAAGTACTTTGATCCAAC
CCCTCCGCTGCTATAGTGCAGTCGGCTTCTGACGTTCAGTGCAGCCGTCTTCTGAAAACGACATGTCGCA
CAAGTCCTAAGTTACGCGACAGGCTGCCGCCCTGCCCTTTTCCTGGCGTTTTCTTGTCGCGTGTTTTAGT
CGCATAAAGTAGAATACTTGCGACTAGAACCGGAGACATTACGCCATGAACAAGAGCGCCGCCGCTGGCC
TGCTGGGCTATGCCCGCGTCAGCACCGACGACCAGGACTTGACCAACCAACGGGCCGAACTGCACGCGGC
CGGCTGCACCAAGCTGTTTTCCGAGAAGATCACCGGCACCAGGCGCGACCGCCCGGAGCTGGCCAGGATG
CTTGACCACCTACGCCCTGGCGACGTTGTGACAGTGACCAGGCTAGACCGCCTGGCCCGCAGCACCCGCG
ACCTACTGGACATTGCCGAGCGCATCCAGGAGGCCGGCGCGGGCCTGCGTAGCCTGGCAGAGCCGTGGGC
CGACACCACCACGCCGGCCGGCCGCATGGTGTTGACCGTGTTCGCCGGCATTGCCGAGTTCGAGCGTTCC
CTAATCATCGACCGCACCCGGAGCGGGCGCGAGGCCGCCAAGGCCCGAGGCGTGAAGTTTGGCCCCCGCC
CTACCCTCACCCCGGCACAGATCGCGCACGCCCGCGAGCTGATCGACCAGGAAGGCCGCACCGTGAAAGA
GGCGGCTGCACTGCTTGGCGTGCATCGCTCGACCCTGTACCGCGCACTTGAGCGCAGCGAGGAAGTGACG
CCCACCGAGGCCAGGCGGCGCGGTGCCTTCCGTGAGGACGCATTGACCGAGGCCGACGCCCTGGCGGCCG
CCGAGAATGAACGCCAAGAGGAACAAGCATGAAACCGCACCAGGACGGCCAGGACGAACCGTTTTTCATT
ACCGAAGAGATCGAGGCGGAGATGATCGCGGCCGGGTACGTGTTCGAGCCGCCCGCGCACGGCTCAACCG
TGCGGCTGCATGAAATCCTGGCCGGTTTGTCTGATGCCAAGCTGGCGGCCTGGCCGGCCAGCTTGGCCGC
TGAAGAAACCGAGCGCCGCCGTCTAAAAAGGTGATGTGTATTTGAGTAAAACAGCTTGCGTCATGCGGTC
GCTGCGTATATGATGCGATGAGTAAATAAACAAATACGCAAGGGGAACGCATGAAGGTTATCGCTGTACT
TAACCAGAAAGGCGGGTCAGGCAAGACGACCATCGCAACCCATCTAGCCCGCGCCCTGCAACTCGCCGGG
GCCGATGTTCTGTTAGTCGATTCCGATCCCCAGGGCAGTGCCCGCGATTGGGCGGCCGTGCGGGAAGATC
AACCGCTAACCGTTGTCGGCATCGACCGCCCGACGATTGACCGCGACGTGAAGGCCATCGGCCGGCGCGA
CTTCGTAGTGATCGACGGAGCGCCCCAGGCGGCGGACTTGGCTGTGTCCGCGATCAAGGCAGCCGACTTC
GTGCTGATTCCGGTGCAGCCAAGCCCTTACGACATATGGGCCACCGCCGACCTGGTGGAGCTGGTTAAGC
AGCGCATTGAGGTCACGGATGGAAGGCTACAAGCGGCCTTTGTCGTGTCGCGGGCGATCAAAGGCACGCG
CATCGGCGGTGAGGTTGCCGAGGCGCTGGCCGGGTACGAGCTGCCCATTCTTGAGTCCCGTATCACGCAG
CGCGTGAGCTACCCAGGCACTGCCGCCGCCGGCACAACCGTTCTTGAATCAGAACCCGAGGGCGACGCTG
CCCGCGAGGTCCAGGCGCTGGCCGCTGAAATTAAATCAAAACTCATTTGAGTTAATGAGGTAAAGAGAAA
ATGAGCAAAAGCACAAACACGCTAAGTGCCGGCCGTCCGAGCGCACGCAGCAGCAAGGCTGCAACGTTGG
CCAGCCTGGCAGACACGCCAGCCATGAAGCGGGTCAACTTTCAGTTGCCGGCGGAGGATCACACCAAGCT
GAAGATGTACGCGGTACGCCAAGGCAAGACCATTACCGAGCTGCTATCTGAATACATCGCGCAGCTACCA
GAGTAAATGAGCAAATGAATAAATGAGTAGATGAATTTTAGCGGCTAAAGGAGGCGGCATGGAAAATCAA
GAACAACCAGGCACCGACGCCGTGGAATGCCCCATGTGTGGAGGAACGGGCGGTTGGCCAGGCGTAAGCG
GCTGGGTTGCCTGCCGGCCCTGCAATGGCACTGGAACCCCCAAGCCCGAGGAATCGGCGTGAGCGGTCGC
AAACCATCCGGCCCGGTACAAATCGGCGCGGCGCTGGGTGATGACCTGGTGGAGAAGTTGAAGGCCGCGC
AGGCCGCCCAGCGGCAACGCATCGAGGCAGAAGCACGCCCCGGTGAATCGTGGCAAGCGGCCGCTGATCG
AATCCGCAAAGAATCCCGGCAACCGCCGGCAGCCGGTGCGCCGTCGATTAGGAAGCCGCCCAAGGGCGAC
GAGCAACCAGATTTTTTCGTTCCGATGCTCTATGACGTGGGCACCCGCGATAGTCGCAGCATCATGGACG
TGGCCGTTTTCCGTCTGTCGAAGCGTGACCGACGAGCTGGCGAGGTGATCCGCTACGAGCTTCCAGACGG
GCACGTAGAGGTTTCCGCAGGGCCGGCCGGCATGGCCAGTGTGTGGGATTACGACCTGGTACTGATGGCG
GTTTCCCATCTAACCGAATCCATGAACCGATACCGGGAAGGGAAGGGAGACAAGCCCGGCCGCGTGTTCC
GTCCACACGTTGCGGACGTACTCAAGTTCTGCCGGCGAGCCGATGGCGGAAAGCAGAAAGACGACCTGGT
AGAAACCTGCATTCGGTTAAACACCACGCACGTTGCCATGCAGCGTACGAAGAAGGCCAAGAACGGCCGC
CTGGTGACGGTATCCGAGGGTGAAGCCTTGATTAGCCGCTACAAGATCGTAAAGAGCGAAACCGGGCGGC
CGGAGTACATCGAGATCGAGCTAGCTGATTGGATGTACCGCGAGATCACAGAAGGCAAGAACCCGGACGT
GCTGACGGTTCACCCCGATTACTTTTTGATCGATCCCGGCATCGGCCGTTTTCTCTACCGCCTGGCACGC
CGCGCCGCAGGCAAGGCAGAAGCCAGATGGTTGTTCAAGACGATCTACGAACGCAGTGGCAGCGCCGGAG
AGTTCAAGAAGTTCTGTTTCACCGTGCGCAAGCTGATCGGGTCAAATGACCTGCCGGAGTACGATTTGAA
GGAGGAGGCGGGGCAGGCTGGCCCGATCCTAGTCATGCGCTACCGCAACCTGATCGAGGGCGAAGCATCC
GCCGGTTCCTAATGTACGGAGCAGATGCTAGGGCAAATTGCCCTAGCAGGGGAAAAAGGTCGAAAAGGCC
TCTTTCCTGTGGATAGCACGTACATTGGGAACCCAAAGCCGTACATTGGGAACCGGAACCCGTACATTGG
GAACCCAAAGCCGTACATTGGGAACCGGTCACACATGTAAGTGACTGATATAAAAGAGAAAAAAGGCGAT
TTTTCCGCCTAAAACTCTTTAAAACTTATTAAAACTCTTAAAACCCGCCTGGCCTGTGCATAACTGTCTG
GCCAGCGCACAGCCCAAGAGCTGCAAAAAGCGCCTACCCTTCGGTCGCTGCGCTCCCTACGCCCCGCCGC
TTCGCGTCGGCCTATCGCGGCCGCTGGCCGCTCAAAAATGGCTGGCCTACGGCCAGGCAATCTACCAGGG
CGCGGACAAGCCGCGCCGTCGCCACTCGACCGCCGGCGCCCACATCAAGGCACCCTGCCTCGCGCGTTTC
GGTGATGACGGTGAAAACCTCTGACACATGCAGCTCCCGGAAACGGTCACAGCTTGTCTGTAAGCGGATG
CCGGGAGCAGACAAGCCCGTCAGGGCGCGTCAGCGGGTGTTGGCGGGTGTCGGGGCGCAGCCATGACCCA
GTCACGTAGCGATAGCGGAGTGTATACTGGCTTAACTATGCGGCATCAGAGCAGATTGTACTGAGAGTGC
ACCATATGCGGTGTGAAATACCGCACAGATGCGTAAGGAGAAAATACCGCATCAGGCCCTCTTCCGCTTC
CTCGCTCACTGACTCGCTGCGCTCGGTCGTTCGGCTGCGGCGAGCGGTATCAGCTCACTCAAAGGCGGTA
ATACGGTTATCCACAGAATCAGGGGATAACGCAGGAAAGAACATGTGAGCAAAAGGCCAGCAAAAGGCCA
GGAACCGTAAAAAGGCCGCGTTGCTGGCGTTTTTCCATAGGCTCCGCCCCCCTGACGAGCATCACAAAAA
TCGACGCTCAAGTCAGAGGTGGCGAAACCCGACAGGACTATAAAGATACCAGGCGTTTCCCCCTGGAAGC
TCCCTCGTGCGCTCTCCTGTTCCGACCCTGCCGCTTACCGGATACCTGTCCGCCTTTCTCCCTTCGGGAA
GCGTGGCGCTTTCTCATAGCTCACGCTGTAGGTATCTCAGTTCGGTGTAGGTCGTTCGCTCCAAGCTGGG
CTGTGTGCACGAACCCCCCGTTCAGCCCGACCGCTGCGCCTTATCCGGTAACTATCGTCTTGAGTCCAAC
CCGGTAAGACACGACTTATCGCCACTGGCAGCAGCCACTGGTAACAGGATTAGCAGAGCGAGGTATGTAG
GCGGTGCTACAGAGTTCTTGAAGTGGTGGCCTAACTACGGCTACACTAGAAGGACAGTATTTGGTATCTG
CGCTCTGCTGAAGCCAGTTACCTTCGGAAAAAGAGTTGGTAGCTCTTGATCCGGCAAACAAACCACCGCT
GGTAGCGGTGGTTTTTTTGTTTGCAAGCAGCAGATTACGCGCAGAAAAAAAGGATCTCAAGAAGATCCTT
TGATCTTTTCTACGGGGTCTGACGCTCAGTGGAACGAAAACTCACGTTAAGGGATTTTGGTCATGCATTC
TAGGTACTAAAACAATTCATCCAGTAAAATATAATATTTTATTTTCTCCCAATCAGGCTTGATCCCCAGT
AAGTCAAAAAATAGCTCGACATACTGTTCTTCCCCGATATCCTCCCTGATCGACCGGACGCAGAAGGCAA
TGTCATACCACTTGTCCGCCCTGCCGCTTCTCCCAAGATCAATAAAGCCACTTACTTTGCCATCTTTCAC
AAAGATGTTGCTGTCTCCCAGGTCGCCGTGGGAAAAGACAAGTTCCTCTTCGGGCTTTTCCGTCTTTAAA
AAATCATACAGCTCGCGCGGATCTTTAAATGGAGTGTCTTCTTCCCAGTTTTCGCAATCCACATCGGCCA
GATCGTTATTCAGTAAGTAATCCAATTCGGCTAAGCGGCTGTCTAAGCTATTCGTATAGGGACAATCCGA
TATGTCGATGGAGTGAAAGAGCCTGATGCACTCCGCATACAGCTCGATAATCTTTTCAGGGCTTTGTTCA
TCTTCATACTCTTCCGAGCAAAGGACGCCATCGGCCTCACTCATGAGCAGATTGCTCCAGCCATCATGCC
GTTCAAAGTGCAGGACCTTTGGAACAGGCAGCTTTCCTTCCAGCCATAGCATCATGTCCTTTTCCCGTTC
CACATCATAGGTGGTCCCTTTATACCGGCTGTCCGTCATTTTTAAATATAGGTTTTCATTTTCTCCCACC
AGCTTATATACCTTAGCAGGAGACATTCCTTCCGTATCTTTTACGCAGCGGTATTTTTCGATCAGTTTTT
TCAATTCCGGTGATATTCTCATTTTAGCCATTTATTATTTCCTTCCTCTTTTCTACAGTATTTAAAGATA
CCCCAAGAAGCTAATTATAACAAGACGAACTCCAATTCACTGTTCCTTGCATTCTAAAACCTTAAATACC
AGAAAACAGCTTTTTCAAAGTTGTTTTCAAAGTTGGCGTATAACATAGTATCGACGGAGCCGATTTTGAA
ACCGCGGTGATCACAGGCAGCAACGCTCTGTCATCGTTACAATCAACATGCTACCCTCCGCGAGATCATC
CGTGTTTCAAACCCGGCAGCTTAGTTGCCGTTCTTCCGAATAGCATCGGTAACATGAGCAAAGTCTGCCG
CCTTACAACGGCTCTCCCGCTGACGCCGTCCCGGACTGATGGGCTGCCTGTATCGAGTGGTGATTTTGTG
CCGAGCTGCCGGTCGGGGAGCTGTTGGCTGGCTGGTGGCAGGATATATTGTGGTGTAAACAAATTGACGC
TTAGACAACTTAATAACACATTGCGGACGTTTTTAATGTACTGAATTAACGCCGAATTAATTCGGGGGAT
CTGGATTTTAGTACTGGATTTTGGTTTTAGGAATTAGAAATTTTATTGATAGAAGTATTTTACAAATACA
AATACATACTAAGGGTTTCTTATATGCTCAACACATGAGCGAAACCCTATAGGAACCCTAATTCCCTTAT
CTGGGAACTACTCACACATTATTATGGAGAAACTCGAGCTTGTCGATCGACTCTAGCTAGAGGATCGATC
CGAACCCCAGAGTCCCGCTCAGAAGAACTCGTCAAGAAGGCGATAGAAGGCGATGCGCTGCGAATCGGGA
GCGGCGATACCGTAAAGCACGAGGAAGCGGTCAGCCCATTCGCCGCCAAGTTCTTCAGCAATATCACGGG
TAGCCAACGCTATGTCCTGATAGCGGTCCGCCACACCCAGCCGGCCACAGTCGATGAATCCAGAAAAGCG
GCCATTTTCCACCATGATATTCGGCAAGCAGGCATCGCCATGTGTCACGACGAGATCCTCGCCGTCGGGC
ATGCGCGCCTTGAGCCTGGCGAACAGTTCGGCTGGCGCGAGCCCCTGATGTTCTTCGTCCAGATCATCCT
GATCGACAAGACCGGCTTCCATCCGAGTACGTGCTCGCTCGATGCGATGTTTCGCTTGGTGGTCGAATGG
GCAGGTAGCCGGATCAAGCGTATGCAGCCGCCGCATTGCATCAGCCATGATGGATACTTTCTCGGCAGGA
GCAAGGTGAGATGACAGGAGATCCTGCCCCGGCACTTCGCCCAATAGCAGCCAGTCCCTTCCCGCTTCAG
TGACAACGTCGAGCACAGCTGCGCAAGGAACGCCCGTCGTGGCCAGCCACGATAGCCGCGCTGCCTCGTC
CTGGAGTTCATTCAGGGCACCGGACAGGTCGGTCTTGACAAAAAGAACCGGGCGCCCCTGCGCTGACAGC
CGAAACACGGCGGCATCAGAGCAGCCGATTGTCTGTTGTGCCCAGTCATAGCCGAATAGCCTCTCCACCC
AAGCGGCCGGAGAACCTGCGTGCAATCCATCTTGTTCAATCCCCATGGTCGATCGACAGATCTGCGAAAG
CTCGAGAGAGATAGATTTGTAGAGAGAGACTGGTGATTTCAGCGTGTCCTCTCCAAATGAAATGAACTTC
CTTATATAGAGGAAGGGTCTTGCGAAGGATAGTGGGATTGTGCGTCATCCCTTACGTCAGTGGAGATATC
ACATCAATCCACTTGCTTTGAAGACGTGGTTGGAACGTCTTCTTTTTCCACGATGCTCCTCGTGGGTGGG
GGTCCATCTTTGGGACCACTGTCGGCAGAGGCATCTTGAACGATAGCCTTTCCTTTATCGCAATGATGGC
ATTTGTAGGTGCCACCTTCCTTTTCTACTGTCCTTTTGATGAAGTGACAGATAGCTGGGCAATGGAATCC
GAGGAGGTTTCCCGATATTACCCTTTGTTGAAAAGTCTCAATAGCCCTTTGGTCTTCTGAGACTGTATCT
TTGATATTCTTGGAGTAGACGAGAGTGTCGTGCTCCACCATGTTCACATCAATCCACTTGCTTTGAAGAC
GTGGTTGGAACGTCTTCTTTTTCCACGATGCTCCTCGTGGGTGGGGGTCCATCTTTGGGACCACTGTCGG
CAGAGGCATCTTGAACGATAGCCTTTCCTTTATCGCAATGATGGCATTTGTAGGTGCCACCTTCCTTTTC
TACTGTCCTTTTGATGAAGTGACAGATAGCTGGGCAATGGAATCCGAGGAGGTTTCCCGATATTACCCTT
TGTTGAAAAGTCTCAATAGCCCTTTGGTCTTCTGAGACTGTATCTTTGATATTCTTGGAGTAGACGAGAG
TGTCGTGCTCCACCATGTTGGCAAGCTGCTCTAGCCAATACGCAAACCGCCTCTCCCCGCGCGTTGGCCG
ATTCATTAATGCAGCTGGCACGACAGGTTTCCCGACTGGAAAGCGGGCAGTGAGCGCAACGCAATTAATG
TGAGTTAGCTCACTCATTAGGCACCCCAGGCTTTACACTTTATGCTTCCGGCTCGTATAATGTGTGGAAT
TGTGAGCGGATAACAATTTCACACAGGAAACAGCTATGACATGATTACGAATTCGAGCTCCTCCAAAAAT
ATCAAAGATACAGTCTCAGAAGACCAAAGGGCAATTGAGACTTTTCAACAAAGGGTAATATCCGGAAACC
TCCTCGGATTCCATTGCCCAGCTATCTGTCACTTTATTGTGAAGATAGTGGAAAAGGAAGGTGGCTCCTA
CAAATGCCATCATTGCGATAAAGGAAAGGCCATCGTTGAAGATGCCTCTGCCGACAGTGGTCCCAAAGAT
GGACCCCCACCCACGAGGAGCATCGTGGAAAAAGAAGACGTTCCAACCACGTCTTCAAAGCAAGTGGATT
GATGTGATACTCCAAAAATATCAAAGATACAGTCTCAGAAGACCAAAGGGCAATTGAGACTTTTCAACAA
AGGGTAATATCCGGAAACCTCCTCGGATTCCATTGCCCAGCTATCTGTCACTTTATTGTGAAGATAGTGG
AAAAGGAAGGTGGCTCCTACAAATGCCATCATTGCGATAAAGGAAAGGCCATCGTTGAAGATGCCTCTGC
CGACAGTGGTCCCAAAGATGGACCCCCACCCACGAGGAGCATCGTGGAAAAAGAAGACGTTCCAACCACG
TCTTCAAAGCAAGTGGATTGATGTGATATCTCCACTGACGTAAGGGATGACGCACAATCCCACTATCCTT
CGCAAGACCCTTCCTCTATATAAGGAAGTTCATTTCATTTGGAGAGGGAAAACTCTTCCGAAACCGAAAC
TGACTGAAACTACCTCGACCGACCTTAGAACCCAAGAACCCAACGGGTGCGGCCACTATGTCCATCGAGG
CAGTTTTCGACCAGGTTACCGACCCATCGCTCCGCGCTGTGATTCAGGAGGAAGCGCACAAACAGATCAA
AGATTTATTTAAGGAAACGACGCGCTGCAATCCCTACTCCATACCGCAAGCTGGGCGCAAGGTTTTGGAA
AAGTACGCCATCCCCTACAACCCGTACTCTCTCAAACTACACCCTCACGCAGCCTCAAAAGCGTTTGAAG
TGTCGCTCTACGAGGCTGCGTCTAACTACCTCCCCTCCACCTCCTCAACTCCTGTCACATTCATGTTCAC
AAAACCGGGCAAGCTCAGATTCTTTAGGCGCCGAGGTCATGTGGACAAATTCGTTAATGCTGACATAGTT
CCAAGAGACTTGGCTAGATACCCACGCGACACAGTCTACAGTTATCTGCCCGAGATCACCACCACACACG
CTTTCATTGGCGACACCCTGCATCACTTCGGTGAGGACTTTCTCGTCGAGGTTTTCTCCAGGTCACCGAA
ACTAGAAGTGCTTCTAGCCACCATGGTATTACCACCCGAAGCCTTTTACAGAATGGAGTCCCTCCATCCC
TCGGTTTACACTCTCCTCTACAGGGACGACCGATTCCTATACCTGCCTGGTGGCCTATCTGGCGGTGAGT
ACGAACATCGCTATAAGGACCTAAACTGGCTAACATTTGGCACGGTTACGCACGGCGGGATCACTATCAC
AGGAGAACGCATTGAGACTAAGGCCGCGAATCATCTTTTCCTCTTCAGACGAGGGCGACTAGCGACACCA
AAATTCCGCTCATTCGATATGCCCGAGCCTATGGTCCTGCTTCCCAAGGTTTTCCGCCCCGCAAAGTACA
ATGTACAGAAGCCAATTCCCCGGGAGAAAGCAAACAAATGGTTGATGTACGTTAAATCCATCGGCAATGC
CACCATTCGTGACGTATGGGCTAAGCTGAGGCAAACCATAGCCAATGCAGACATTGGACTCTTCTCGCCC
ACTGAGCTCGTGCATCTCACGAATTACTTCCTGCTCCTGGGCCGGCTTGACTCACACAACTCCTTCGACC
AAGTACTGGCCGACAGTGTGCTGAAAGCATGGTTCAGACCAATGGTCGCAAAGCTTCAGGAGATCAAGCA
CAAACTCATGGGGCAGACCCAATTCATGCAACTCTGCCAAGCGCTAGAGATGACGGAGGTGGACCTCGTC
TTTGAGGTCCGGGACTCCAAGACCCCCCACAAACAAGCTGTGCCATTGGACCGTGAAATTGAAAACGTTT
TGTTGGAAGGAGTCTCATCGGAGCCAACTTACACTGAAACCGAAGGCGTTGCTGATGGTCCACTTCCCCC
CCCAATGCAAACTGCAGCCGAGCCGTCCGCGACCTCAGACGAGCCTGAGAGCTCTAGCTCGCGTGAAATT
GAGCACCAACCGGCGCCTGAGATCACGCTTGACGAGGAAGAACCTCAGCGAGACGATCTGCCTTGGGACG
CTTGGAGAACACAATTAAGGGCGCTTGGCTTCGAGGCCTCAGAAAGGCAGTATGACCCGGACGGTGAACT
GATCTCTCCTATCCTGAGCACCCGAAGGTTGCCTAAAACTCCCATAAACACAACACTCTGCGCCACGCTA
GACAAGATTGCACGCTGCCCAACTTTCTACAAGCCTGACACAGATCGCGCGCAGACTTACGCTCGCGACG
TCATGGCGGGGAAAACCGGTGCTATTCTCAAGCAACAACCCTTTGAGTGGAAAACCACGCTCAAGCGCAA
GACTAAAGAGGAACCGAAGGAAATTCACCTTGCGGTGTTGCATGGTGCGGGCGGGTCGGGCAAATCCTAC
GCACTGCAGGAATTTATGCGGAACAACCCTGACACACCAATTACGGTCATCCTGCCGACTAACGAGCTCA
GGGCCGACTGGAAGAAAAAATTGCCCGCCCACGACAAAGACACATTTATGACATACGAAAACGCGCTCTT
GTGCCCTCGTGGAGACATCTTCATTATGGACGATTACACAAAATTGCCCAGGGGCTACATTGAGGCTTTC
GTGCAGAATGCACCTGCCCTCTCACTTCTGATACTCACCGGTGACCCCAACCAAGCCGAACACTTTGAGA
CCACTGAGGACAATGAAATTAACAGCCTCGCCCCCGCCTCAGTGGTCTTCGGCAAGTTCTCTAGGTACCA
CATAAATGCCACACACCGCAACCCCAGAAACTTGGCAAACGCCCTCGGTGTTTACTCCGAGACGCCCGGG
GAGGTTAAAGTGCTTTACACGAGGAACATCAAGACCGGTTATCACAATCTCGTGCCCTCACAAATGAAGA
TGAGAAATTACGCCTCACTCGGGCAGCGAGCGTCCACCTATGCGGGTTGTCAGGGGATCACCGCGCCCCG
CGTTCAAATCATCCTAGACTCCGACACACCCCGGTGCACCAGGCAAGTCATGTACACTGCACTCTCAAGG
GCCACGACGGAAGTGGTGCTCTGCAACACGATGCCGGATGAGAAAAGCTTTTTCCAGAAGGTTGAAGCAA
CACCGTACCTCAAAGCCATCCTCAACCTCAACAAAGAGATTAAAGTCACTGAGGGTGACTTGACAGAAGA
ACCGCCGAGGGAGCCCGCTCCTCCCACCACACACCTACCTGTTGAAAACAGAATTATTCTTAATGAGGCC
CTAGTCGAACCGCTGCCCGACAAACATGACCGCGAGATCTACTCCAACTCCACTGGCTTTTCAAACTGCA
TACAGACTCAAGACCCGTACATCCAAGCCTTCCAACATCAGCAGGCCAAGGACGAGACATTGTTCTGGGC
AACCGTCGAGAAGAGGCTCGCAGCATCTACGCCGAAGGACAACTGGACAGAATTCAAGACCAAGAGACCT
CTGGGTGACGTGCTTTGGCTCGCGTACAAGCGGGCGATGGAGCTCCCAGATGAGCCCATCAAATTTAACC
CAGAGCTCTGGTGGGCATGTGCAGACGAGGTGCAAAAGACCTACCTCTCCAAGCCCATACACGCACTCAA
GAACGGAATCCTTCGGCAATCACCCGACTTTGACTGGAACAAACTGCAGATTTTCCTCAAGTCACAGTGG
GTTAAGAAGATTGACAAAATCGGGAAAATTGACGTCAACGCTGGACAGACAATTGCCGCCTTTTACCAAC
CAACCGTTATGCTGTTTGGAACCATGGCGAGATACATGCGCCGCATCCGCGACACTTATCAACCCCGCGA
AATACTCATCAATTGCGAGAAGAACCAGAAGCACATTTCGAAGTGGGTCGAGAGCAATTGGAACCACCGC
CTACCTGCTTACACCAATGACTTCACCGCTTACGACCAAAGCCAAGACGGGGCTATGTTACAGTTTGAGG
TGCTGAAAGCCCTGCACCATGATATCCCTCATGAGGTTGTGGAAGCCTACGTAGCCCTTAAACTCAACTC
AAAAATGTTTCTGGGCACACTGGCGATTATGAGATTAACTGGTGAGGGACCCACCTTCGACGCTAACACA
GAGTGCAACATTGCTTACACACACGCCCGGTTCGAGATCCCAAAGAATGTGGCGCAAATGTACGCGGGTG
ACGACTGTGCGCTCAACTGCAGGCCCGTTGAACGGCAGTCCTTCCTGCCTCTTGTGGAGAAATTCACCCT
GAAATCAAAACCTAAAGTATTTGAGCAAAAAGTTGGGTCATGGCCTGAGTTCTGCGGCAATCTGATCACC
CCACGGGGCTACCTCAAGGATCCCATGAAGCTACAACACTGCCTGCAACTGGCACAGAGGAAGAAACCAT
CCGAACCTGGGTCGCTTAAAGACGTTGCTGAGAACTACGCTATGGACTTACTACCCACATACGAGCTAGG
GGATGCACTCTACGAAATCTTCGACGAGAGACAAATGAACGCGCACTATCAGTCGGTCAGGACGCTTATC
ACATGCGCCCACACCAAAGTCCTCCGAGTTGCACAGGCACTTCAGGAAGACTGCACCTTCTTTAGCTCCA
TCTAACAGGTTTTGAGTTAGGCTAACTCCACTGACGAATTGAATAACAATGGATAGTGAAATAGTTGAAC
GACTAACAAAGCTTGGTTTCGTCAAGACTTCACACACGCACATCGCTGGCGAGCCCCTCGTGATTCACGC
CGTTGCTGGGGCCGGTAAAACCACCCTCCTTCGGTCCTTACTTGAATTACCTGGAGTGGAAGTCTTCACA
GGCGGGGAGCACGATCCTCCAAATTTGTCAGGGAAATATATCCGCTGCGCTGCACCCCCTGTGGCCGGTG
CATACAACATTCTTGACGAGTACCCCGCGTACCCAAATTGGCGATCGCAACCCTGGAACGTCCTAATCGC
CGACAACCTACAATACAAAGAACCCACAGCTCGCGCCCACTACACATGCAATCGCACTCACCGCCTGGGG
CAGCTCACTGTCGACGCTTTGCGTAGGGTTGGTTTCGACATCACCTTTGCCGGCACGCAGACTGAAGACT
ACGGATTCCAGGAAGGCCATCTCTACACTAGTCAATTCTACGGACAGGTCATTTCACTTGACACGCAGGC
CCATAAGATCGCTGTGCGCCACGGACTCGCACCCCTGTCCGCTTTAGAAACCCGGGGGCTGGAATTTGAT
GAGACCACTGTGATAACGACTAAAACCTCGCTGGAGGAAGTGAAGGACAGGCACATGGTCTATGTCGCTC
TCACAAGGCACAGGCGCACCTGCCATCTCTACACCGCTCACTTTGCGCCCTCCGCCTGACAACACGAAAG
CCATACTAACTGTAGCTATAGGAATAGCCGCCTCCCTAGTCTTTTTCATGCTCACACGCAACAATCTGCC
ACACGTCGGTGATAACATCCACTCACTACCCCACGGAGGAAGTTATATTGACGGTACCAAGTCCATCAAC
TACCGCCCACCTGCGTCACGCTACCCCTCATCCAACTTACTCGCTTTCGCTCCACCAATACTCGCCGCAG
TACTCTTTTTCCTCACACAGCCATATCTAGCTACCAGACGATCCAGGTGCGTTCGGTGCTTCGTTGTCCA
CGGGGCATGCACGAATCACACCTAGTTGTTATATTAGCGCTGTTACTTATAGCTCTGTGGTGTCTAAGCA
CTCGACCCGTTCAACCATCGTGCCACGTCGAAATCAACGGCCACTCCATCATCGTCACCGGAAACTGCTG
GCACTCCACACAGCGTCCCCACTGAGGGTGTTAGGGTAACCAACATCAGTGAAGAGAAACCACCACCGCC
AAGATCACCAGTTTAAGAGCTATGCTGGAAACAGCATAGCAAGTTTAAATAAGGCTAGTCCGTTATCAAC
TTGAAAAAGTGGCACCGAGTCGGTGCGCCCCACTCAACGACCGCATTGAGGGTGTTAGGGTAACCAACAT
CAGTGAAGAGAAACAACCCACCTCAAGTGTGACCTCATCATTTCAGGACACAATGGCAACACAAAATGCC
GACGTCACTGATGCGACGGACTACAAGAAACCGCCTGCTGAAACTGAGCAGAAGGCACTCACCATTCAAC
CACGGTCAAACAAGGCGCCCAGTGACGAGGAGTTGGTACGCATCATCAACGCGGCGCAGAAGCGAGGCCT
CACACCCGCGGCCTTTGTTCAAGCAGCTATAGTCTTCACCATGGAATCCATGGACAAGGGCGCCACCGAC
TCCACGATTTTCACGGGAAAATACAACACTTTCCCAATGAAAAGTCTGGCGCTAGCTTGCAAAGATGCTG
GCGTGCCCGTGCACAAACTTTGCTACTTCTATACCAAGCCGGCTTACGCGAACCGTAGGGTCGCCAACCA
GCCGCCTGCTCGCTGGACTAACGAGAATGTGCCCAAAGCTAACAAGTGGGCGGCTTTCGACACCTTCGAC
GCACTTCTCGACCCATACGTAGTCCCATCCTCTGTACCGTACGATGAGCCCACGCCAGAGGATCGCCAAG
TCAATGAGATTTTCAAGAAGGACAATTTGAGTCAGGCAGCATCCAGAAACCAACTCCTAGGAACGCAAGC
CTCCATCACGCGCGGGAGACTCAACGGCGCACCAGCACTACCAAACAACGGGCAGTACTTCATCGAGGCA
CCTCAGTAATCTAGAAGATGGGACTCGAGCGATCAGTAGTATGATACCAATAAATAAATCGGGCGAATCC
GCGCCTCCTGACTATGGGCAGGTTTACGGACCAAGCTGTATCGAGATACGACCTAACAGTAACGCAGCTA
AGGGGTGAATGCACACATCGCTTATAAAAAA
Features (pLannotate 1.2.2; 26 found; start..end, strand, type, name):
     66..318     +  terminator     NOS terminator: nopaline synthase terminator and poly(A) signal
    336..360     +  misc_feature   RB T-DNA repeat: right border repeat from nopaline C58 T-DNA
    700..1101    +  CDS            Y4CG_SINFN (fragment): Protein inferred from homology: Swiss-Prot protein existence level 3. From Sinorhizobium fredii (strain NBRC 101917 / NGR234).
   1661..2290    +  CDS            pVS1 StaA: stability protein from the Pseudomonas plasmid pVS1 (Heeb et al., 2000)
   2719..3792    +  CDS            pVS1 RepA: replication protein from the Pseudomonas plasmid pVS1 (Heeb et al., 2000)
   3858..4052    +  rep_origin     pVS1 oriV: origin of replication for the Pseudomonas plasmid pVS1 (Heeb et al., 2000)
   4255..4294    +  CDS            rop (fragment): Rop protein, which maintains plasmids at low copy number; rop
   4396..4536    +  misc_feature   bom: basis of mobility region from pBR322
   4722..5310    -  rep_origin     ori: high-copy-number ColE1/pMB1/pBR322/pUC origin of replication
   5397..6191    -  CDS            KanR: aminoglycoside phosphotransferase; aphA-3; confers resistance to kanamycin
   6616..6640    +  misc_feature   LB T-DNA repeat: left border repeat from nopaline C58 T-DNA
   6718..6892    -  polyA_signal   CaMV poly(A) signal: cauliflower mosaic virus polyadenylation signal
   6949..7741    -  CDS            NeoR/KanR (fragment): aminoglycoside phosphotransferase from Tn5; aph(3')-II (or nptII); confers resistance to neomycin, kanamycin, and G418 (Geneticin®)
   7809..8485    -  promoter       CaMV 35S promoter (enhanced): cauliflower mosaic virus 35S promoter with a duplicated enhancer region
   8575..8663    +  CDS            lacI (fragment): lac repressor; lacI; The lac repressor binds to the lac operator to inhibit transcription in E. coli. This inhibition can be relieved by adding lactose or isopropyl-β-D-thiogalactopyranoside (IPTG).
   8676..8697    +  protein_bind   CAP binding site: CAP binding activates transcription in the presence of cAMP. E. coli catabolite activator protein
   8712..8742    +  promoter       lac UV5 promoter: E. coli lac promoter with an "up" mutation
   8746..8768    +  protein_bind   lac operator (fragment): The lac repressor binds to the lac operator to inhibit transcription in E. coli. This inhibition can be relieved by adding lactose or isopropyl-β-D-thiogalactopyranoside (IPTG). lac repressor encoded by lacI
   8856..9109    +  promoter       CaMV 35S promoter (fragment): strong constitutive promoter from cauliflower mosaic virus
   9155..9497    +  promoter       CaMV 35S promoter: strong constitutive promoter from cauliflower mosaic virus
   9578..13582   +  CDS            RDRP_FXMV: Protein inferred from homology: Swiss-Prot protein existence level 3. RNA replication. The central part of this protein possibly functions as an ATP-binding helicase (Probable). From Foxtail mosaic virus.
  13629..14336   +  CDS            TGB1_FXMV: Protein inferred from homology: Swiss-Prot protein existence level 3. Transports viral genome to neighboring plant cells directly through plasmosdesmata, without any budding. The movement protein allows efficient cell to cell propagation, by bypassing the host cell wall barrier. Increases plasmodesma size exclusion limit. Acts as a suppressor of RNA-mediated gene silencing, also known as post- transcriptional gene silencing (PTGS), a mechanism of plant viral defense that limits the accumulation of viral RNAs (By similarity). From Foxtail mosaic virus.
  14314..14502   +  CDS            TGB2_PVMR (fragment): Protein inferred from homology: Swiss-Prot protein existence level 3. Plays a role in viral cell-to-cell propagation, by facilitating genome transport to neighboring plant cells through plasmosdesmata,. From Potato virus M (strain Russian) (PVM).
  14637..14792   +  CDS            TGB3_FXMV: Protein inferred from homology: Swiss-Prot protein existence level 3. Plays a role in viral cell-to-cell propagation, by facilitating genome transport to neighboring plant cells through plasmosdesmata. May induce the formation of granular vesicles derived from the Endoplasmic reticulum, which align on actin filaments (By similarity). From Foxtail mosaic virus.
  14869..14936   +  misc_RNA       tracrRNA (fragment): trans-activating CRISPR RNA for the Streptococcus pyogenes CRISPR/Cas9 system
  15033..15686   +  CDS            CAPSD_FXMV: Protein inferred from homology: Swiss-Prot protein existence level 3. Required for genome encapsidation. Forms ribonucleoprotein complexes along with TGB1 helicase and viral RNA. From Foxtail mosaic virus.
