[The description below was written by a language model from this plasmid's Addgene catalogue record and pLannotate feature annotations shown in this document.]
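Description:
pCB092 FoMV-sgMgCh is a 15.9 kb binary T-DNA plasmid that carries an infectious foxtail mosaic virus (FoMV) cDNA clone engineered to deliver a CRISPR single guide RNA into plants. The catalogue lists the backbone as unspecified. The annotated features nonetheless show a typical Agrobacterium binary layout: a high-copy ColE1/pMB1-type origin with a bom site for propagation in E. coli, the pVS1 oriV with RepA and StaA for replication and stable maintenance in Agrobacterium, and a bacterial kanamycin resistance gene (aphA-3) outside the T-DNA. Nopaline-type left and right border repeats define the transferred region. Inside the left border is a plant selection cassette consisting of an enhanced CaMV 35S promoter, an nptII (NeoR/KanR) coding sequence and the CaMV poly(A) signal. Remnants of a lac promoter/operator region are also present.

The payload is driven by a CaMV 35S promoter, apparently with a duplicated upstream segment, which transcribes the FoMV genome and ends at a NOS terminator next to the right border. The viral sequence encodes the RNA-dependent RNA polymerase, the triple gene block movement proteins TGB1–3, and the coat protein. An SpCas9-type sgRNA scaffold lies between TGB3 and the coat protein gene. According to the depositor's notes, the guide was added by SapI-based Golden Gate cloning together with a duplicated coat protein subgenomic promoter, so the replicating virus produces the sgRNA as a subgenomic transcript as it spreads through the plant. The guide targets the sorghum gene designated SbMgCh; the 20-nt spacer is not recorded. No Cas9 gene is annotated, so the nuclease must be supplied separately. The associated work used this approach for virus-mediated in planta genome editing of sorghum.
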