Addgene plasmid #234815: pCB092 FoMV-sgMgCh
Purpose: To express guide gRNA from Foxtail Mosaic Virus Vector targeting SbMgCh (T-DNA)
Depositing lab: Daniel Voytas. Depositing organization: University of Minnesota. Publication: Rapid and efficient in planta genome editing in sorghum using foxtail mosaic virus-mediated sgRNA delivery. Baysal C, Kausch AP, Cody JP, Altpeter F, Voytas DF. Plant J. 2025 Jan;121(2):e17196. doi: 10.1111/tpj.17196. Epub 2024 Dec 11. PubMed 39661735.
Backbone
  Vector backbone: Unspecified
  Vector type: Plant Expression
Growth in bacteria
  Bacterial resistance: Kanamycin, 50 μg/mL
  Growth temperature: 37°C
  Growth strain: DH5alpha
  Copy number: High Copy
Gene/Insert
  Gene/Insert name: gRNA targeting SbMgCh
  gRNA/shRNA sequence: Unspecified
  Species: Foxtail Mosaic Virus
  Cloning method: Golden Gate
  Sequencing primers: 5′ Unknown
Terms and licenses: Academic/Nonprofit Terms; Industry Terms: Not Available to Industry
Depositor comments: The forward oligo included SapI restriction sites, the duplicated coat protein promoter sequence, and 20-bp sgRNA sequences flanked by the 5' sequences of the sgRNA scaffold. A common reverse oligo (esgRNA in FoMV R) was used to amplify the 3' region of the sgRNA scaffold, including a SapI restriction site for subsequent cloning.
How to cite: pCB092 FoMV-sgMgCh was a gift from Daniel Voytas (Addgene plasmid # 234815 ; http://n2t.net/addgene:234815 ; RRID:Addgene_234815)
